>Addgene plasmid #162313 | pEPQDKN0248 | addgene full sequence | sequence record 320898 | Addgene NGS Result
TCAGCGTGCGTGGTGAAGGTGAAGGCGATGCCACGATTGGCAAACTGACGCTGAAATTTATCTGCACCAC
CGGCAAACTGCCGGTGCCGTGGCCGACGCTGGTGACCACCCTGACCTATGGCGTTCAGTGTTTTAGTCGC
TATCCGGATCACATGAAACGTCACGATTTCTTTAAATCTGCAATGCCGGAAGGCTATGTGCAGGAACGTA
CGATTAGCTTTAAAGATGATGGCAAATATAAAACGCGCGCCGTTGTGAAATTTGAAGGCGATACCCTGGT
GAACCGCATTGAACTGAAAGGCACGGATTTTAAAGAAGATGGCAATATCCTGGGCCATAAACTGGAATAC
AACTTTAATAGCCATAATGTTTATATTACGGCGGATAAACAGAAAAATGGCATCAAAGCGAATTTTACCG
TTCGCCATAACGTTGAAGATGGCAGTGTGCAGCTGGCAGATCATTATCAGCAGAATACCCCGATTGGTGA
TGGTCCGGTGCTGCTGCCGGATAATCATTATCTGAGCACGCAGACCGTTCTGTCTAAAGATCCGAACGAA
AAAGGCACGCGGGACCACATGGTTCTGCACGAATATGTGAATGCGGCAGGTATTACGGGTTCGGTGAGCG
GCTGGCGGCTGTTCAAGAAGATTAGCTGAGCTTCGGCTGCTAACAAAGCCCGAAAGGAAGCTGAGTTGGC
TGCTGCCACCGCTGAGCAATAACTAGCATAACCCCTTGGGGCCTCTAAACGGGTCTTGAGGGGTTTTTTG
CTGAAAGCCAATTCTGATTAGAAAAACTCATCGAGCATCAAATGAAACTGCAATTTATTCATATCAGGAT
TATCAATACCATATTTTTGAAAAAGCCGTTTCTGTAATGAAGGAGAAAACTCACCGAGGCAGTTCCATAG
GATGGCAAGATCCTGGTATCGGTCTGCGATTCCGACTCGTCCAACATCAATACAACCTATTAATTTCCCC
TCGTCAAAAATAAGGTTATCAAGTGAGAAATCACCATGAGTGACGACTGAATCCGGTGAGAATGGCAAAA
GCTTATGCATTTCTTTCCAGACTTGTTCAACAGGCCAGCCATTACGCTCGTCATCAAAATCACTCGCATC
AACCAAACCGTTATTCATTCGTGATTGCGCCTGAGCGAGACGAAATACGCGATCGCTGTTAAAAGGACAA
TTACAAACAGGAATCGAATGCAACCGGCGCAGGAACACTGCCAGCGCATCAACAATATTTTCACCTGAAT
CAGGATATTCTTCTAATACCTGGAATGCTGTTTTCCCGGGGATCGCAGTGGTGAGTAACCATGCATCATC
AGGAGTACGGATAAAATGCTTGATGGTCGGAAGAGGCATAAATTCCGTCAGCCAGTTTAGTCTGACCATC
TCATCTGTAACATCATTGGCAACGCTACCTTTGCCATGTTTCAGAAACAACTCTGGCGCATCGGGCTTCC
CATACAATCGATAGATTGTCGCACCTGATTGCCCGACATTATCGCGAGCCCATTTATACCCATATAAATC
AGCATCCATGTTGGAATTTAATCGCGGCTTCGAGCAAGACGTTTCCCGTTGAATATGGCTCATAACACCC
CTTGTATTACTGTTTATGTAAGCAGACAGTTTTATTGTTCATGATGATATATTTTTATCTTGTGCAATGT
AACATCAGAGATTTTGAGACACAACGTGAGATCAAAGGATCTTCTTGAGATCCTTTTTTTCTGCGCGTAA
TCTGCTGCTTGCAAACAAAAAAACCACCGCTACCAGCGGTGGTTTGTTTGCCGGATCAAGAGCTACCAAC
TCTTTTTCCGAAGGTAACTGGCTTCAGCAGAGCGCAGATACCAAATACTGTTCTTCTAGTGTAGCCGTAG
TTAGGCCACCACTTCAAGAACTCTGTAGCACCGCCTACATACCTCGCTCTGCTAATCCTGTTACCAGTGG
CTGCTGCCAGTGGCGATAAGTCGTGTCTTACCGGGTTGGACTCAAGACGATAGTTACCGGATAAGGCGCA
GCGGTCGGGCTGAACGGGGGGTTCGTGCACACAGCCCAGCTTGGAGCGAACGACCTACACCGAACTGAGA
TACCTACAGCGTGAGCTATGAGAAAGCGCCACGCTTCCCGAAGGGAGAAAGGCGGACAGGTATCCGGTAA
GCGGCAGGGTCGGAACAGGAGAGCGCACGAGGGAGCTTCCAGGGGGAAACGCCTGGTATCTTTATAGTCC
TGTCGGGTTTCGCCACCTCTGACTTGAGCGTCGATTTTTGTGATGCTCGTCAGGGGGGCGGAGCCTATGG
AAAAACGCCAGCAACGCGATCCCGCGAAATTAATACGACTCACTATAGGGACACCACAACGGTTTCCCTC
TAGAAATAATTTTGTTTAACTTTAAGAAGGAGATATACAAATGAGCAAAGGTGAAGAACTGTTTACCGGC
GTTGTGCCGATTCTGGTGGAACTGGATGGCGATGTGAACGGTCACAAAT
Features (pLannotate 1.2.2; 7 found; start..end, strand, type, name):
    666..715     +  CDS            SET1 (fragment): solubility-enhancement tag derived from T7 phage gene 10B
    723..770     +  terminator     T7 terminator: transcription terminator for bacteriophage T7 RNA polymerase
    788..1603    -  CDS            KanR: aminoglycoside phosphotransferase; aph(3')-Ia; confers resistance to kanamycin in bacteria or G418 (Geneticin®) in eukaryotes
   1725..2313    +  rep_origin     ori: high-copy-number ColE1/pMB1/pBR322/pUC origin of replication
   2341..2359    +  promoter       T7 promoter: promoter for bacteriophage T7 RNA polymerase
   2391..2413    +  RBS            RBS: efficient ribosome binding site from bacteriophage T7 gene 10 (Olins and Rangwala, 1989)
   2421..617     +  CDS            Superfolder GFP (across the origin): Superfolder GFP is a basic (constitutively fluorescent) green fluorescent protein published in 2005, derived from Aequorea victoria. It is reported to be a very rapidly-maturing weak dimer.
