[The description below was written by a language model from this plasmid's Addgene catalogue record and pLannotate feature annotations shown in this document.]
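Description:
pEPQDKN0248 is a compact (about 2.5 kb) synthetic-biology reporter plasmid built on a pUC18-derived backbone and intended as a template for T7-driven E. coli cell-free protein synthesis. It is propagated in standard E. coli cloning strains at high copy number from a ColE1/pUC-type origin of replication. Selection is with kanamycin through an aminoglycoside phosphotransferase (KanR) gene, which lies on the opposite strand to the expression cassette.

The payload is a single expression unit described as T7prom-RBS-sfGFP-HiBiT. A bacteriophage T7 promoter is followed by the efficient ribosome binding site from T7 gene 10, which directs translation of superfolder GFP, a rapidly maturing, constitutively fluorescent Aequorea victoria derivative. In the sequence record this coding region spans the numbering origin of the circular map. The catalogue entry indicates that sfGFP is fused to HiBiT, a short peptide tag that complements a larger luciferase fragment to give a luminescent signal. The automated annotation does not label HiBiT as a feature, and the record does not state its exact position. The annotation also flags a short fragment resembling the T7 gene 10B-derived SET1 solubility tag between the sfGFP coding region and the T7 terminator. This match may simply reflect sequence near the terminator rather than a deliberate tag, and the record does not clarify it. A T7 terminator closes the cassette.

Because transcription depends on T7 RNA polymerase, the plasmid suits lysate-based reactions supplied with that enzyme. There the product can be followed by GFP fluorescence and quantified through HiBiT luminescence, making the construct a useful positive control or benchmarking reporter for cell-free expression workflows.
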