Addgene plasmid #162313: pEPQDKN0248
Purpose: Reporter plasmid for T7-driven E. coli cell-free protein synthesis with detection via HiBiT
Depositing lab: Nicola Patron. Depositing organization: Earlham Institute. Publication: Biofoundry-assisted expression and characterization of plant proteins. Dudley QM, Cai YM, Kallam K, Debreyne H, Carrasco Lopez JA, Patron NJ. Synth Biol (Oxf). 2021 Sep 11;6(1):ysab029. doi: 10.1093/synbio/ysab029. eCollection 2021. PubMed 34693026.
Backbone
  Vector backbone: pUC18
  Vector type: Synthetic Biology
Growth in bacteria
  Bacterial resistance: Kanamycin, 50 μg/mL
  Growth temperature: 37°C
  Growth strain: DH5alpha
  Copy number: High Copy
Gene/Insert
  Gene/Insert name: T7prom-RBS-sfGFP-HiBiT
  Species: Synthetic
  Cloning method: Unknown
  Sequencing primers: 5′ T7; 3′ T7 Terminal
Terms and licenses: Academic/Nonprofit Terms; Industry Terms: Not Available to Industry
How to cite: pEPQDKN0248 was a gift from Nicola Patron (Addgene plasmid # 162313 ; http://n2t.net/addgene:162313 ; RRID:Addgene_162313)
